>Addgene plasmid #13703 | cmv 16 E7 del L67 | addgene partial sequence | sequence record 76693 | Bglob-intron-F 5'-ctggtcatcatcctgccttt-3'
GGATATACACTGTTTGAGATGAGGATAAAATACTCTGAGTCCAAACCGGGCCCCTCTGCTAACCATGTTC
ATGCCTTCTTCTCTTTCCTACAGCTCCTGGGCAACGTGCTGGTTGTTGTGCTGTCTCATCATTTTGGCAA
AGAATTCCTCGACGGATCTATGCATGGAGATACACCTACATTGCATGAATATATGTTAGATTTGCAACCA
GAGACAACTGATCTCTACTGTTATGAGCAATTAAATGACAGCTCAGAGGAGGAGGATGAAATAGATGGTC
CAGCTGGACAAGCAGAACCGGACAGAGCCCATTACAATATTGTAACCTTTTGTTGCAAGTGTGACTCTAC
GCTTCGGTGCGTACAAAGCACACACGTAGACATTCGTACTTTGGAAGACCTGTTAATGGGCACACTAGGA
ATTGTGTGCCCCATCTGTTCTCAGAAACCATAATCTACCATGGCGGATCCGTCGAGGAATTCACTCCTCA
GGTGCAGGCTGCCTATCAGAAGGTGGTGGCTGGTGTGGCCAATGCCCTGGCTCACAAATACCACTGAGAT
CTTTTTCCCTCTGCCAAAAATTATGGGGACATCATGAAGCCCCTTGAGCATCTGACTTCTGGCTAATAAA
GGAAATTTATTTTCATTGCAATAGTGTGTTGGAATTTTTTGTGTCTCTCACTCGGAAGGACATATGGGAG
GGCAAATCATTTAAAACATCAGAATGAGTATTTGGTTTAGAGTTTGGCAACATATGCCCATATGCTGGCT
GCCATGAACAAAGGTTGGCTATAAAGAGGTCATCAGTATATGAAACAGCCCCCTGCTGTCCATTCCTTAT
TCCATAGAAAAGCCTTGACTTGAGGTTAGATTTTTTTTATATTTTGTTTTGTGTTATTTTTTTCTTTAAC
ATCCCTAAAATTTTCCTTACATGTTTTACTAGCCAGATTTTTCCTCCTCTCCTGACTACTCCCAGTCATA
GCTG
