[The description below was written by a language model from this plasmid's Addgene catalogue record.]
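Description:
cmv 16 E7 del L67 is a mammalian expression plasmid built on the pCMV bam neo backbone (about 6.55 kb without insert) that carries a mutant form of the human papillomavirus type 16 E7 oncoprotein. It is maintained in E. coli as a high-copy plasmid under ampicillin selection, and it also carries a neomycin resistance marker, so transfected mammalian cells can be selected with G418 to obtain stable expressing populations or clones. The record does not name the bacterial origin of replication or list individual backbone features.

The insert is roughly 300 bp, corresponding to the HPV 16 E7 open reading frame with a single-residue deletion of leucine 67. It was cloned by restriction digestion into the BamHI site of the vector; the 5′ junction site was destroyed in the process, while the 3′ BamHI site remains intact. The vector and construct names indicate a CMV promoter driving expression. The listed sequencing primers, which anneal in a beta-globin intron upstream and a beta-globin polyadenylation region downstream, suggest the insert sits between these RNA-processing elements, although the record does not explicitly annotate them. No epitope tag or reporter is listed. The catalogue gives the species as human, but the gene is viral in origin.

The record does not state a specific purpose. A construct of this kind is typically used alongside wild-type E7 and other mutants in structure-function studies, to test how a defined change in E7 affects its activities in transiently or stably transfected mammalian cells.
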