Addgene plasmid #13703: cmv 16 E7 del L67
Depositing lab: Karl Munger.
Backbone
  Vector backbone: pCMV bam neo
  Backbone size w/o insert (bp): 6550
  Vector type: Mammalian Expression
  Selectable markers: Neomycin (select with G418)
Growth in bacteria
  Bacterial resistance: Ampicillin, 100 μg/mL
  Growth temperature: 37°C
  Growth strain: DH5alpha
  Copy number: High Copy
Gene/Insert
  Gene/Insert name: HPV 16 E7 del L67 (alt name: HPV 16 E7)
  Species: H. sapiens (human)
  Insert size (bp): 300
  Mutation: del aa L67
  GenBank ID: AY089955
  Entrez Gene: E7 (a.k.a. HpV16gp2)
  Cloning method: Restriction Enzyme; 5′ cloning site BamH1 (destroyed during cloning); 3′ cloning site BamH1 (not destroyed)
  Sequencing primers: 5′ B glob intron-F; 3′ B glob-pA-R
Terms and licenses: Academic/Nonprofit Terms; Industry Terms: Not Available to Industry
How to cite: cmv 16 E7 del L67 was a gift from Karl Munger (Addgene plasmid # 13703 ; http://n2t.net/addgene:13703 ; RRID:Addgene_13703)
